>Addgene plasmid #215999 | AA277 | addgene full sequence | sequence record 431451 | Addgene NGS Result
TCGCGCGTTTCGGTGATGACGGTGAAAACCTCTGACACATGCAGCTCCCGGAGACGGTCACAGCTTGTCT
GTAAGCGGATGCCGGGAGCAGACAAGCCCGTCAGGGCGCGTCAGCGGGTGTTGGCGGGTGTCGGGGCTGG
CTTAACTATGCGGCATCAGAGCAGATTGTACTGAGAGTGCACCATATGCGGTGTGAAATACCGCACAGAT
GCGTAAGGAGAAAATACCGCATCAGGCGCCATTCGCCATTCAGGCTGCGCAACTGTTGGGAAGGGCGATC
GGTGCGGGCCTCTTCGCTATTACGCCAGCTGGCGAAAGGGGGATGTGCTGCAAGGCGATTAAGTTGGGTA
ACGCCAGGGTTTTCCCAGTCACGACGTTGTAAAACGACGGCCAGAGAATTCGAGCTCGGTACCTCGCGAA
TACATCTAGATGAAGACGTAGGAGCCACCATGATTGAACAAGATGGATTGCACGCAGGTTCTCCGGCCGC
TTGGGTGGAGAGGCTATTCGGCTATGACTGGGCACAACAGACAATCGGCTGCTCTGATGCCGCCGTGTTC
CGGCTGTCAGCGCAGGGGCGCCCGGTTCTTTTTGTCAAGACCGACCTGTCCGGTGCCCTGAATGAACTGC
AGGACGAGGCAGCGCGGCTATCGTGGCTGGCCACGACGGGCGTTCCTTGCGCAGCTGTGCTCGACGTTGT
CACTGAAGCGGGAAGGGACTGGCTGCTATTGGGCGAAGTGCCGGGGCAGGATCTCCTGTCATCTCACCTT
GCTCCTGCCGAGAAAGTATCCATCATGGCTGATGCAATGCGGCGGCTGCATACGCTTGATCCGGCTACCT
GCCCATTCGACCACCAAGCGAAACATCGCATCGAGCGAGCACGTACTCGGATGGAAGCCGGTCTTGTCGA
TCAGGATGATCTGGACGAAGAGCATCAGGGGCTCGCGCCAGCCGAACTGTTCGCCAGGCTCAAGGCGCGC
ATGCCCGACGGCGAGGATCTCGTCGTGACCCATGGCGATGCCTGCTTGCCGAATATCATGGTGGAAAATG
GCCGCTTTTCTGGATTCATCGACTGTGGCCGGCTGGGTGTGGCGGACCGCTATCAGGACATAGCGTTGGC
TACCCGTGATATTGCTGAAGAGCTTGGCGGCGAATGGGCTGACCGCTTCCTCGTGCTTTACGGTATCGCC
GCTCCCGATTCGCAGCGCATCGCCTTCTATCGCCTTCTTGACGAGTTCTTCGGAAGCACGTCTTCATCGG
ATCCCGGGCCCGTCGACTGCAGAGGCCTGCATGCAAGCTTGGTGTAATCATGGTCATAGCTGTTTCCTGT
GTGAAATTGTTATCCGCTCACAATTCCACACAACATACGAGCCGGAAGCATAAAGTGTAAAGCCTGGGGT
GCCTAATGAGTGAGCTAACTCACATTAATTGCGTTGCGCTCACTGCCCGCTTTCCAGTCGGGAAACCTGT
CGTGCCAGCTGCATTAATGAATCGGCCAACGCGCGGGGAGAGGCGGTTTGCGTATTGGGCGCTCTTCCGC
TTCCTCGCTCACTGACTCGCTGCGCTCGGTCGTTCGGCTGCGGCGAGCGGTATCAGCTCACTCAAAGGCG
GTAATACGGTTATCCACAGAATCAGGGGATAACGCAGGAAAGAACATGTGAGCAAAAGGCCAGCAAAAGG
CCAGGAACCGTAAAAAGGCCGCGTTGCTGGCGTTTTTCCATAGGCTCCGCCCCCCTGACGAGCATCACAA
AAATCGACGCTCAAGTCAGAGGTGGCGAAACCCGACAGGACTATAAAGATACCAGGCGTTTCCCCCTGGA
AGCTCCCTCGTGCGCTCTCCTGTTCCGACCCTGCCGCTTACCGGATACCTGTCCGCCTTTCTCCCTTCGG
GAAGCGTGGCGCTTTCTCATAGCTCACGCTGTAGGTATCTCAGTTCGGTGTAGGTCGTTCGCTCCAAGCT
GGGCTGTGTGCACGAACCCCCCGTTCAGCCCGACCGCTGCGCCTTATCCGGTAACTATCGTCTTGAGTCC
AACCCGGTAAGACACGACTTATCGCCACTGGCAGCAGCCACTGGTAACAGGATTAGCAGAGCGAGGTATG
TAGGCGGTGCTACAGAGTTCTTGAAGTGGTGGCCTAACTACGGCTACACTAGAAGAACAGTATTTGGTAT
CTGCGCTCTGCTGAAGCCAGTTACCTTCGGAAAAAGAGTTGGTAGCTCTTGATCCGGCAAACAAACCACC
GCTGGTAGCGGTGGTTTTTTTGTTTGCAAGCAGCAGATTACGCGCAGAAAAAAAGGATCTCAAGAAGATC
CTTTGATCTTTTCTACGGGGTCTGACGCTCAGTGGAACGAAAACTCACGTTAAGGGATTTTGGTCATGAG
ATTATCAAAAAGGATCTTCACCTAGATCCTTTTAAATTAAAAATGAAGTTTTAAATCAAGCCCAATCTGA
ATAATGTTACAACCAATTAACCAATTCTGATTAGAAAAACTCATCGAGCATCAAATGAAACTGCAATTTA
TTCATATCAGGATTATCAATACCATATTTTTGAAAAAGCCGTTTCTGTAATGAAGGAGAAAACTCACCGA
GGCAGTTCCATAGGATGGCAAGATCCTGGTATCGGTCTGCGATTCCGACTCGTCCAACATCAATACAACC
TATTAATTTCCCCTCGTCAAAAATAAGGTTATCAAGTGAGAAATCACCATGAGTGACGACTGAATCCGGT
GAGAATGGCAAAAGTTTATGCATTTCTTTCCAGACTTGTTCAACAGGCCAGCCATTACGCTCGTCATCAA
AATCACTCGCATCAACCAAACCGTTATTCATTCGTGATTGCGCCTGAGCGAGACGAAATACGCGATCGCT
GTTAAAAGGACAATTACAAACAGGAATCGAATGCAACCGGCGCAGGAACACTGCCAGCGCATCAACAATA
TTTTCACCTGAATCAGGATATTCTTCTAATACCTGGAATGCTGTTTTTCCGGGGATCGCAGTGGTGAGTA
ACCATGCATCATCAGGAGTACGGATAAAATGCTTGATGGTCGGAAGAGGCATAAATTCCGTCAGCCAGTT
TAGTCTGACCATCTCATCTGTAACATCATTGGCAACGCTACCTTTGCCATGTTTCAGAAACAACTCTGGC
GCATCGGGCTTCCCATACAAGCGATAGATTGTCGCACCTGATTGCCCGACATTATCGCGAGCCCATTTAT
ACCCATATAAATCAGCATCCATGTTGGAATTTAATCGCGGCCTCGACGTTTCCCGTTGAATATGGCTCAT
AACACCCCTTGTATTACTGTTTATGTAAGCAGACAGTTTTATTGTTCATGATGATATATTTTTATCTTGT
GCAATGTAACATCAGAGATTTTGAGACACGGGCCAGAGCTGCA
Features (pLannotate 1.2.2; 10 found; start..end, strand, type, name):
    137..236     +  misc_feature   bom (fragment): basis of mobility region from pBR322
    242..399     -  CDS            lacZα (fragment): LacZα fragment of β-galactosidase; lacZ fragment
    450..1241    +  CDS            neo: KKA2_KLEPN - Also known as kan, nptII. Experimental evidence at protein level: Swiss-Prot protein existence level 1. Resistance to kanamycin, neomycin, paromomycin, ribostamycin, butirosin and gentamicin B. From Klebsiella pneumoniae.
   1337..1353    -  protein_bind   lac operator: The lac repressor binds to the lac operator to inhibit transcription in E. coli. This inhibition can be relieved by adding lactose or isopropyl-β-D-thiogalactopyranoside (IPTG). lac repressor encoded by lacI
   1361..1391    -  promoter       lac promoter: promoter for the E. coli lac operon
   1406..1427    -  protein_bind   CAP binding site: CAP binding activates transcription in the presence of cAMP. E. coli catabolite activator protein
   1440..1532    -  CDS            lacI (fragment): lac repressor; lacI; The lac repressor binds to the lac operator to inhibit transcription in E. coli. This inhibition can be relieved by adding lactose or isopropyl-β-D-thiogalactopyranoside (IPTG).
   1715..2303    -  rep_origin     ori: high-copy-number ColE1/pMB1/pBR322/pUC origin of replication
   2481..3290    -  CDS            KanR: aminoglycoside phosphotransferase; aph(3')-Ia; confers resistance to kanamycin in bacteria or G418 (Geneticin®) in eukaryotes
   3397..35      +  CDS            rop (fragment) (across the origin): Rop protein, which maintains plasmids at low copy number; rop
