[The description below was written by a language model from this plasmid's Addgene catalogue record and pLannotate feature annotations shown in this document.]
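Description:
AA277 is a small (about 3.4 kb) fragment-donor plasmid from the Fragmid modular vector assembly toolkit, built on the pUC57-Kan cloning backbone. It is not an expression vector in its own right. Instead, it stores a single reusable part, catalogued in the "Selection" module class, that is meant to be combined with other Fragmid fragments to build complete destination vectors for CRISPR technologies. The plasmid is propagated in E. coli using the high-copy ColE1/pUC-type origin and is selected with kanamycin through the backbone aph(3')-Ia KanR gene. Remnants of the pUC-style cloning region flank the insert, including the lac promoter, lac operator, CAP binding site and a lacZα fragment. Short fragments of lacI, rop and the bom region are also annotated, and these are backbone residues with no role in the payload.

The insert is recorded as "Start; NeoR_v1.1". The feature table shows it as an approximately 790 bp neo (nptII, aminoglycoside 3'-phosphotransferase II) coding sequence located between the lacZα and lac promoter remnants. The "Start" label suggests the part supplies its own initiation codon, so that it can serve as the first coding element in an assembled cassette. No eukaryotic promoter, polyadenylation signal, 2A peptide or IRES is annotated alongside it, so those elements would come from other modules during assembly. The record does not state the cloning method or the assembly sites flanking the fragment. Once incorporated into a finished vector, NeoR allows cells carrying the construct to be selected with G418/neomycin.
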