Addgene plasmid #215999: AA277
Purpose: Fragmid fragment: (Selection) neomycin resistance
Depositing lab: John Doench. Depositing organization: Broad Institute. Publication: Modular vector assembly enables rapid assessment of emerging CRISPR technologies. McGee AV, Liu YV, Griffith AL, Szegletes ZM, Wen B, Kraus C, Miller NW, Steger RJ, Escude Velasco B, Bosch JA, Zirin JD, Viswanatha R, Sontheimer EJ, Goodale A, Greene MA, Green TM, Doench JG. Cell Genom. 2024 Mar 13;4(3):100519. doi: 10.1016/j.xgen.2024.100519. PubMed 38484704.
Backbone
  Vector backbone: pUC57-Kan
  Vector type: Fragment
Growth in bacteria
  Bacterial resistance: Kanamycin, 50 μg/mL
  Growth temperature: 37°C
  Growth strain: DH5alpha
  Copy number: Unknown
Gene/Insert
  Gene/Insert name: Start; NeoR_v1.1
  Species: Other
  Cloning method: Unknown
Resource information
  A portion of this plasmid was derived from a plasmid made by: Genscript ID: U5967HD110-6
Terms and licenses: Academic/Nonprofit Terms; Industry Terms: Not Available to Industry
Depositor comments: Please visit https://www.biorxiv.org/content/10.1101/2023.10.25.564061v1 for bioRxiv preprint.
How to cite: AA277 was a gift from John Doench (Addgene plasmid # 215999 ; http://n2t.net/addgene:215999 ; RRID:Addgene_215999)
